>Addgene plasmid #179002 | pBBK18 pCAS-Tyr-[gRNA: 1=FF18] (SplitHygR, AmpR) | addgene full sequence | sequence record 360715 | Addgene NGS Result
CGAAGCATCTGTGCTTCATTTTGTAGAACAAAAATGCAACGCGAGAGCGCTAATTTTTCAAACAAAGAAT
CTGAGCTGCATTTTTACAGAACAGAAATGCAACGCGAAAGCGCTATTTTACCAACGAAGAATCTGTGCTT
CATTTTTGTAAAACAAAAATGCAACGCGAGAGCGCTAATTTTTCAAACAAAGAATCTGAGCTGCATTTTT
ACAGAACAGAAATGCAACGCGAGAGCGCTATTTTACCAACAAAGAATCTATACTTCTTTTTTGTTCTACA
AAAATGCATCCCGAGAGCGCTATTTTTCTAACAAAGCATCTTAGATTACTTTTTTTCTCCTTTGTGCGCT
CTATAATGCAGTCTCTTGATAACTTTTTGCACTGTAGGTCCGTTAAGGTTAGAAGAAGGCTACTTTGGTG
TCTATTTTCTCTTCCATAAAAAAAGCCTGACTCCACTTCCCGCGTTTACTGATTACTAGCGAAGCTGCGG
GTGCATTTTTTCAAGATAAAGGCATCCCCGATTATATTCTATACCGATGTGGATTGCGCATACTTTGTGA
ACAGAAAGTGATAGCGTTGATGATTCTTCATTGGTCAGAAAATTATGAACGGTTTCTTCTATTTTGTCTC
TATATACTACGTATAGGAAATGTTTACATTTTCGTATTGTTTTCGATTCACTCTATGAATAGTTCTTACT
ACAATTTTTTTGTCTAAAGAGTAATACTAGAGATAAACATAAAAAATGTAGAGGTCGAGTTTAGATGCAA
GTTCAAGGAGCGAAAGGTGGATGGGTAGGTTATATAGGGATATAGCACAGAGATATATAGCAAAGAGATA
CTTTTGAGCAATGTTTGTGGAAGCGGTATTCGCAATATTTTAGTAGCCCGTTACAGTCCGGTGCGTTTTT
GGTTTTTTGAAAGTGCGTCTTCAGAGCGCTTTTGGTTTTCAAAAGCGCTCTGAAGTTCCTATACTTTCTA
GAGAATAGGAACTTCGGAATAGGAACTTCAAAGCGTTTCCGAAAACGAGCGCTTCCGAAAATGCAACGCG
AGCTGCGCACATACAGCTCACTGTTCACGTCGCACCTATATCTGCGTGTTGCCTGTATATATATATACAT
GAGAAGAACGGCATAGTGCGTGTTTATGCTTAAATGCGTATATGTGTTATGTAGTATACTCTTTCTTCAA
CAATTAAATACTCTCGGTAGCCAAGTTGGTTTAAGGCGCAAGACTGTAATTTATCACTACGAAATCTTGA
GATCGGGCGTTCGACTCGCCCCCGGGAGAGATGGCCGGCATGGTCCCAGCCTCCTCGCTGGCGCCGGCTG
GGCAACACCTTCGGGTGGCGAATGGGACTTTATAGAATTACTATTGAAGAGGTTTTAGAGCTAGAAATAG
CAAGTTAAAATAAGGCTAGTCCGTTATCAACTTGAAAAAGTGGCACCGAGTCGGTGCTTTTTTTATTTTT
TGTCACTATTGTTATGTAAAATGCCACCTCTGACAGTATGGAACGCAAACTTCTGTCTAGTGGATATAGG
TCTAGAGATCTGTTTAGCTTGCCTCGTCCCCGCCGGGTCACCCGGCCAGCGACATGGAGGCCCAGAATAC
CCTCCTTGACAGTCTTGACGTGCGCAGCTCAGGGGCATGATGTGACTGTCGCCCGTACATTTAGCCCATA
CATCCCCATGTATAATCATTTGCATCCATACATTTTGATGGCCGCACGGCGCGAAGCAAAAATTACGGCT
CCTCGCTGCAGACCTGCGAGCAGGGAAACGCTCCCCTCACAGACGCGTTGAATTGTCCCCACGCCGCGCC
CCTGTAGAGAAATATAAAAGGTTAGGATTTGCCACTGAGGTTCTTCTTTCATATACTTCCTTTTAAAATC
TTGCTAGGATACAGTTCTCACATCACATCCGAACATAAACAACAATGGGAAAGAAACCAGAATTGACAGC
TACGTCTGTCGAGAAGTTTCTGATCGAAAAGTTCGACAGCGTGTCCGACCTGATGCAGCTCTCGGAGGGC
GAAGAATCTCGTGCTTTCAGCTTCGATGTAGGAGGGCGTGGATATGTCCTGCGGGTAAATAGCTGCGCCG
ATGGTTTCTACAAAGATCGTTATGTTTATCGGCACTTTGCATCGGCCGCGCTCCCGATTCCGGAAGTGCT
TGACATTGGGGAATTTAGCGAGAGCCTGACCTATTGCATCTCCCGCCGTGCACAGGGTGTCACGTTGCAA
GACCTGCCTGAAACCGAACTGCCCGCTGTTCTGCAACCGGTCGCGGAGGCCATGGATGCGATCGCTGCGG
CCGATCTTAGCCAGACGAGCGGGTTCGGCCCATTCGGACCGCAAGGAATCGGTCAATACACTACATGGCG
TGATTTCATATGCGCGATTGCTGATCCCCATGTGTATCACTGGCAAACTGTGATGGACGACACCGTCAGT
GCGTCCGTCGCGCAGGCTCTCGATGAGCTGATGCTTTGGGCCGAGGACTGCCCCGAAGTCCGGCACCTCG
TGCACGCGGATTTCGGCTCCAACAATGTCCTGACGGACAATGGCCGCATAACAGCGGTCATTGACTGGAG
CGAGGCGATGTTCGGGGATTCCCAATACGAGGTCGCCAACATCTTCTTCTGGAGGCCGTGGTTGGCTTGT
ATGGAGCAGCAGACGCGCTACTTCGAGCGGAGGCATCCGGAGCTTGCAGGATCGACGTCGCTGCCTGCAG
GACAGGGTGTCACGTTGCAAGACCTGCCTGAAACCGAACTGCCCGCTGTTCTGCAACCGGTCGCGGAGGC
CATGGATGCGATCGCTGCGGCCGATCTTAGCCAGACGAGCGGGTTCGGCCCATTCGGACCGCAAGGAATC
GGTCAATACACTACATGGCGTGATTTCATATGCGCGATTGCTGATCCCCATGTGTATCACTGGCAAACTG
TGATGGACGACACCGTCAGTGCGTCCGTCGCGCAGGCTCTCGATGAGCTGATGCTTTGGGCCGAGGACTG
CCCCGAAGTCCGGCACCTCGTGCACGCGGATTTCGGCTCCAACAATGTCCTGACGGACAATGGCCGCATA
ACAGCGGTCATTGACTGGAGCGAGGCGATGTTCGGGGATTCCCAATACGAGGTCGCCAACATCTTCTTCT
GGAGGCCGTGGTTGGCTTGTATGGAGCAGCAGACGCGCTACTTCGAGCGGAGGCATCCGGAGCTTGCAGG
ATCGCCGCGGCTCCGGGCGTATATGCTCCGCATTGGTCTTGACCAACTCTATCAGAGCTTGGTTGACGGC
AATTTCGATGATGCAGCTTGGGCGCAGGGTCGATGCGACGCAATCGTCCGATCCGGAGCCGGGACTGTCG
GGCGTACACAAATCGCCCGCAGAAGCGCGGCCGTCTGGACCGATGGCTGTGTAGAAGTACTCGCCGATAG
TGGAAACCGACGCCCCAGCACTCGTCCGAGGGCAAAGGAATAATCAGTACTGACAATAAAAAGATTCTTG
TTTTCAAGAACTTGTCATTTGTATAGTTTTTTTATATTGTAGTTGTTCTATTTTAATCAAATGTTAGCGT
GATTTATATTTTTTTTCGCCTCGACATCATCTGCCCAGATGCGAAGTTAAGTGCGCAGAAAGTAATATCA
TGCGTCAATCGTATGTGAATGCTGGTCGCTATACTGCTGTCGATTCGATACTAACGCCGCCATCCAGTGT
CGAAAACGAGCTCTCGAGAACCCTTAATCAAAAAGGATCTTCACCTAGATCCTTTTAAATTAAAAATGAA
GTTTTAAATCAATCTAAAGTATATATGAGTAAACTTGGTCTGACAGTTACCAATGCTTAATCAGTGAGGC
ACCTATCTCAGCGATCTGTCTATTTCGTTCATCCATAGTTGCCTGACTCCCCGTCGTGTAGATAACTACG
ATACGGGAGGGCTTACCATCTGGCCCCAGTGCTGCAATGATACCGCGGGACCCACGCTCACCGGCTCCAG
ATTTATCAGCAATAAACCAGCCAGCCGGAAGGGCCGAGCGCAGAAGTGGTCCTGCAACTTTATCCGCCTC
CATCCAGTCTATTAATTGTTGCCGGGAAGCTAGAGTAAGTAGTTCGCCAGTTAATAGTTTGCGCAACGTT
GTTGCCATTGCTACAGGCATCGTGGTGTCACGCTCGTCGTTTGGTATGGCTTCATTCAGCTCCGGTTCCC
AACGATCAAGGCGAGTTACATGATCCCCCATGTTGTGCAAAAAAGCGGTTAGCTCCTTCGGTCCTCCGAT
CGTTGTCAGAAGTAAGTTGGCCGCAGTGTTATCACTCATGGTTATGGCAGCACTGCATAATTCTCTTACT
GTCATGCCATCCGTAAGATGCTTTTCTGTGACTGGTGAGTACTCAACCAAGTCATTCTGAGAATAGTGTA
TGCGGCGACCGAGTTGCTCTTGCCCGGCGTCAATACGGGATAATACCGCGCCACATAGCAGAACTTTAAA
AGTGCTCATCATTGGAAAACGTTCTTCGGGGCGAAAACTCTCAAGGATCTTACCGCTGTTGAGATCCAGT
TCGATGTAACCCACTCGTGCACCCAACTGATCTTCAGCATCTTTTACTTTCACCAGCGTTTCTGGGTGAG
CAAAAACAGGAAGGCAAAATGCCGCAAAAAAGGGAATAAGGGCGACACGGAAATGTTGAATACTCATACT
CTTCCTTTTTCAATATTATTGAAGCATTTATCAGGGTTATTGTCTCATGAGCGGATACATATTTGAATGT
ATTTAGAAAAATAAACAAATAGGGGTTCGTCGACAGTCGAACAAGAAGCAGGCAAAGTTTAGAGCACTGC
CCCTCCGCACTCAAAAAAGAAAAAACTAGGAGGAAAATAAAATTCTCAACCACACAAACACATAAACACA
TACAAATACAAATACAAGCTTATTTACTTGACATCGCGCGATCTTCCACTATTCAGCGCCGTCCGCCCTC
TCTCGTGTTTTTTGTTTACGCGACAACTATGCGAAATCCGGAGCAACGGGCAACCGTTTGGGGAAAGACC
ACACCCACGCGCGATCGCCATGGCAACGAGGTCGCACACGCCCCACACCCAGACCTCCCTGCGAGCGGGC
ATGGGTACAATGTCCCCGTTGCCACAGACACCACTTCGTAGCACAGCGCAGAGCGTAGCGTGTTGTTGCT
GCTGACAAAAGAAAATTTTTCTTAGCAAAGCAAAGGAGGGGAAGCACGGGCAGATAGCACCGTACCATAC
CCTTGGAAACTCGAAATGAACGAAGCAGGAAATGAGAGAATGAGAGTTTTGTAGGTATATATAGCGGTAG
TGTTTGCGCGTTACCATCATCTTCTGGATCTATCTATTGTTCTTTTCCTCATCACTTTCCCCTTTTTCGC
TCTTCTTCTTGTCTTTTATTTCTTTCTTTTTTTTAATTGTTCCCTCGATTGGCTATCTACCAAAGAATCC
AAACTTAATACACGTATTTATTTGTCCAATTACCATGGATAAGAAATACTCAATAGGCTTAGATATCGGC
ACAAATAGCGTCGGATGGGCGGTGATCACTGATGAATATAAGGTTCCGTCTAAAAAGTTCAAGGTTCTGG
GAAATACAGACCGCCACAGTATCAAAAAAAATCTTATAGGGGCTCTTTTATTTGACAGTGGAGAGACAGC
GGAAGCGACTCGACTCAAACGGACAGCTCGTAGAAGGTATACACGTCGGAAGAATCGTATTTGTTATCTA
CAGGAGATTTTTTCAAATGAGATGGCGAAAGTAGATGATAGTTTCTTTCATCGACTTGAAGAGTCTTTTT
TGGTGGAAGAAGACAAGAAGCATGAACGTCATCCTATTTTTGGAAATATAGTAGATGAAGTTGCTTATCA
TGAGAAATATCCAACTATCTATCATCTGCGAAAAAAATTGGTAGATTCTACTGATAAAGCGGATTTGCGC
TTAATCTATTTGGCCTTAGCGCATATGATTAAGTTTCGTGGTCATTTTTTGATTGAGGGAGATTTAAATC
CTGATAATAGTGATGTGGACAAACTATTTATCCAGTTGGTACAAACCTACAATCAATTATTTGAAGAAAA
CCCTATTAACGCAAGTGGAGTAGATGCTAAAGCGATTCTTTCTGCACGATTGAGTAAATCAAGACGATTA
GAAAATCTCATTGCTCAGCTCCCCGGTGAGAAGAAAAATGGCTTATTTGGGAATCTCATTGCTTTGTCAT
TGGGTTTGACCCCTAATTTTAAATCAAATTTTGATTTGGCAGAAGATGCTAAATTACAGCTTTCAAAAGA
TACTTACGATGATGATTTAGATAATTTATTGGCGCAAATTGGAGATCAATATGCTGATTTGTTTTTGGCA
GCTAAGAATTTATCAGATGCTATTTTACTTTCAGATATCCTAAGAGTAAATACTGAAATAACTAAGGCTC
CCCTATCAGCTTCAATGATTAAACGCTACGATGAACATCATCAAGACTTGACTCTTTTAAAAGCTTTAGT
TCGACAACAACTTCCAGAAAAGTATAAAGAAATCTTTTTTGATCAATCAAAAAACGGATATGCAGGTTAT
ATTGATGGGGGAGCTAGCCAAGAAGAATTTTATAAATTTATCAAACCAATTTTAGAAAAAATGGATGGTA
CTGAGGAATTATTGGTGAAACTAAATCGTGAAGATTTGCTGCGCAAGCAACGGACCTTTGACAACGGCTC
TATTCCCCATCAAATTCACTTGGGTGAGCTGCATGCTATTTTGAGAAGACAAGAAGACTTTTATCCATTT
TTAAAAGACAATCGTGAGAAGATTGAAAAAATCTTGACTTTTCGAATTCCTTATTATGTTGGTCCATTGG
CGCGTGGCAATAGTCGTTTTGCATGGATGACTCGGAAGTCTGAAGAAACAATTACCCCATGGAATTTTGA
AGAAGTTGTCGATAAAGGTGCTTCAGCTCAATCATTTATTGAACGCATGACAAACTTTGATAAAAATCTT
CCAAATGAAAAAGTACTACCAAAACATAGTTTGCTTTATGAGTATTTTACGGTTTATAACGAATTGACAA
AGGTCAAATATGTTACTGAAGGAATGCGAAAACCAGCATTTCTTTCAGGTGAACAGAAGAAAGCCATTGT
TGATTTACTCTTCAAAACAAATCGAAAAGTAACCGTTAAGCAATTAAAAGAAGATTATTTCAAAAAAATA
GAATGTTTTGATAGTGTTGAAATTTCAGGAGTTGAAGATAGATTTAATGCTTCATTAGGTACCTACCATG
ATTTGCTAAAAATTATTAAAGATAAAGATTTTTTGGATAATGAAGAAAATGAAGATATCTTAGAGGATAT
TGTTTTAACATTGACCTTATTTGAAGATAGGGAGATGATTGAGGAAAGACTTAAAACATATGCTCACCTC
TTTGATGATAAGGTGATGAAACAGCTTAAACGTCGCCGTTATACTGGTTGGGGACGTTTGTCTCGAAAAT
TGATTAATGGTATTAGGGATAAGCAATCTGGCAAAACAATATTAGATTTTTTGAAATCAGATGGTTTTGC
CAATCGCAATTTTATGCAGCTGATCCATGATGATAGTTTGACATTTAAAGAAGACATTCAAAAAGCACAA
GTGTCTGGACAAGGCGATAGTTTACATGAACATATTGCAAATTTAGCTGGTAGCCCTGCTATTAAAAAAG
GTATTTTACAGACTGTAAAAGTTGTTGATGAATTGGTCAAAGTAATGGGGCGGCATAAGCCAGAAAATAT
CGTTATTGAAATGGCACGTGAAAATCAGACAACTCAAAAGGGCCAGAAAAATTCGCGAGAGCGTATGAAA
CGAATCGAAGAAGGTATCAAAGAATTAGGAAGTCAGATTCTTAAAGAGCATCCTGTTGAAAATACTCAAT
TGCAAAATGAAAAGCTCTATCTCTATTATCTCCAAAATGGAAGAGACATGTATGTGGACCAAGAATTAGA
TATTAATCGTTTAAGTGATTATGATGTCGATCACATTGTTCCACAAAGTTTCCTTAAAGACGATTCAATA
GACAATAAGGTCTTAACGCGTTCTGATAAAAATCGTGGTAAATCGGATAACGTTCCAAGTGAAGAAGTAG
TCAAAAAGATGAAAAACTATTGGAGACAACTTCTAAACGCCAAGTTAATCACTCAACGTAAGTTTGATAA
TTTAACGAAAGCTGAACGTGGAGGTTTGAGTGAACTTGATAAAGCTGGTTTTATCAAACGCCAATTGGTT
GAAACTCGCCAAATCACTAAGCATGTGGCACAAATTTTGGATAGTCGCATGAATACTAAATACGATGAAA
ATGATAAACTTATTCGAGAGGTTAAAGTGATTACCTTAAAATCTAAATTAGTTTCTGACTTCCGAAAAGA
TTTCCAATTCTATAAAGTACGTGAGATTAACAATTACCATCATGCCCATGATGCGTATCTAAATGCCGTC
GTTGGAACTGCTTTGATTAAGAAATATCCAAAACTTGAATCGGAGTTTGTCTATGGTGATTATAAAGTTT
ATGATGTTCGTAAAATGATTGCTAAGTCTGAGCAAGAAATAGGCAAAGCAACCGCAAAATATTTCTTTTA
CTCTAATATCATGAACTTCTTCAAAACAGAAATTACACTTGCAAATGGAGAGATTCGCAAACGCCCTCTA
ATCGAAACTAATGGGGAAACTGGAGAAATTGTCTGGGATAAAGGGCGAGATTTTGCCACAGTGCGCAAAG
TATTGTCCATGCCCCAAGTCAATATTGTCAAGAAAACAGAAGTACAGACAGGCGGATTCTCCAAGGAGTC
AATTTTACCAAAAAGAAATTCGGACAAGCTTATTGCTCGTAAAAAAGACTGGGATCCAAAAAAATATGGT
GGTTTTGATAGTCCAACGGTAGCTTATTCAGTCCTAGTGGTTGCTAAGGTGGAAAAAGGGAAATCGAAGA
AGTTAAAATCCGTTAAAGAGTTACTAGGGATCACAATTATGGAAAGAAGTTCCTTTGAAAAAAATCCGAT
TGACTTTTTAGAAGCTAAAGGATATAAGGAAGTTAAAAAAGACTTAATCATTAAACTACCTAAATATAGT
CTTTTTGAGTTAGAAAACGGTCGTAAACGGATGCTGGCTAGTGCCGGAGAATTACAAAAAGGAAATGAGC
TGGCTCTGCCAAGCAAATATGTGAATTTTTTATATTTAGCTAGTCATTATGAAAAGTTGAAGGGTAGTCC
AGAAGATAACGAACAAAAACAATTGTTTGTGGAGCAGCATAAGCATTATTTAGATGAGATTATTGAGCAA
ATCAGTGAATTTTCTAAGCGTGTTATTTTAGCAGATGCCAATTTAGATAAAGTTCTTAGTGCATATAACA
AACATAGAGACAAACCAATACGTGAACAAGCAGAAAATATTATTCATTTATTTACGTTGACGAATCTTGG
AGCTCCCGCTGCTTTTAAATATTTTGATACAACAATTGATCGTAAACGATATACGTCTACAAAAGAAGTT
TTAGATGCCACTCTTATCCATCAATCCATCACTGGTCTTTATGAAACACGCATTGATTTGAGTCAGCTAG
GAGGTGACGGTGGAGGGCCAAAAAAGAAAAGAAAAGTTGAAGATGCTTCTGCTCATCATCACCATCACCA
TCACCATTAAATCCGCTCTAACCGAAAAGGAAGGAGTTAGACAACCTGAAGTCTAGGTCCCTATTTATTT
TTTTATAGTTATGTTAGTATTAAGAACGTTATTTATATTTCAAATTTTTCTTTTTTTTCTGTACAGACGC
GTGTACGCATGTAACATTATACTGAAAACCTTGCTTGAGAAGGTTTTGGGACGCTCGAAGTGAGCAAAAG
GCCAGCAAAAGGCCAGGAACCGTAAAAAGGCCGCGTTGCTGGCGTTTTTCCATAGGCTCCGCCCCCCTGA
CGAGCATCACAAAAATCGACGCTCAAGTCAGAGGTGGCGAAACCCGACAGGACTATAAAGATACCAGGCG
TTTCCCCCTGGAAGCTCCCTCGTGCGCTCTCCTGTTCCGACCCTGCCGCTTACCGGATACCTGTCCGCCT
TTCTCCCTTCGGGAAGCGTGGCGCTTTCTCATAGCTCACGCTGTAGGTATCTCAGTTCGGTGTAGGTCGT
TCGCTCCAAGCTGGGCTGTGTGCACGAACCCCCCGTTCAGCCCGACCGCTGCGCCTTATCCGGTAACTAT
CGTCTTGAGTCCAACCCGGTAAGACACGACTTATCGCCACTGGCAGCAGCCACTGGTAACAGGATTAGCA
GAGCGAGGTATGTAGGCGGTGCTACAGAGTTCTTGAAGTGGTGGCCTAACTACGGCTACACTAGAAGAAC
AGTATTTGGTATCTGCGCTCTGCTGAAGCCAGTTACCTTCGGAAAAAGAGTTGGTAGCTCTTGATCCGGC
AAACAAACCACCGCTGGTAGCGGTGGTTTTTTTGTTTGCAAGCAGCAGATTACGCGCAGAAAAAAAGGAT
CTCAAGAAGATCCTTTGATCTTTTCTAC
Features (pLannotate 1.2.2; 13 found; start..end, strand, type, name):
      1..1159    -  rep_origin     2μ ori: yeast 2μ plasmid origin of replication
   1200..1288    +  ncRNA          tRNA: Accession: RF00005 - tRNA
   1382..1457    +  misc_RNA       gRNA scaffold: guide RNA scaffold for the Streptococcus pyogenes CRISPR/Cas9 system
   1591..2714    +  gene           hphMX6 (fragment): yeast selectable marker conferring hygromycin resistance
   2732..3472    +  CDS            HygR (fragment): aminoglycoside phosphotransferase from E. coli confers resistance to hygromycin
   3479..3676    +  terminator     TEF terminator: Ashbya gossypii TEF terminator
   3827..4687    -  CDS            AmpR: β-lactamase; bla; confers resistance to ampicillin, carbenicillin, and related antibiotics
   4688..4779    -  promoter       AmpR promoter: bla
   4927..5340    -  CDS            YJC7_YEAST: Protein predicted: Swiss-Prot protein existence level 4. From Saccharomyces cerevisiae (strain ATCC 204508 / S288c) (Baker's yeast).
   5495..9598    +  CDS            cas9: CAS9_STRP1 - Also known as csn1 From Streptococcus pyogenes serotype M1.
   9647..9667    +  CDS            7xHis: 6xHis affinity tag
   9671..9860    +  terminator     CYC1 terminator: S. cerevisiae CYC1; transcription terminator for CYC1
   9917..10505   -  rep_origin     ori: high-copy-number ColE1/pMB1/pBR322/pUC origin of replication
