[The description below was written by a language model from this plasmid's Addgene catalogue record and pLannotate feature annotations shown in this document.]
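Description:
pBBK18 pCAS-Tyr-[gRNA: 1=FF18] is a 10.5 kb yeast CRISPR-Cas9 expression plasmid from the Markerless Yeast Localization and Overexpression (MyLO) toolkit. It is built on a 2-micron/pUC shuttle backbone. In E. coli it replicates at high copy from the ColE1/pUC-type origin and is selected with ampicillin through the bla (AmpR) gene and its native promoter. In Saccharomyces cerevisiae the 2μ origin supports episomal, multicopy maintenance.

The payload combines the nuclease and a pre-cloned guide on one vector. The Streptococcus pyogenes Cas9 coding sequence is followed by a short polyhistidine tag and the CYC1 terminator. No Cas9 promoter is annotated, although the upstream region gives a reverse-strand match to a predicted yeast protein and may therefore be yeast genomic sequence. The guide cassette consists of an annotated tRNA element upstream of the S. pyogenes gRNA scaffold. This fits the "Tyr" in the name and the common design in which a tRNA drives Pol III transcription and is processed away from the guide, though the record does not spell this out. The FF18 spacer sits between the tRNA and the scaffold, and the vector was assembled by BsaI Golden Gate cloning. The record does not describe what locus FF18 targets.

Yeast selection is by "split" hygromycin resistance. The feature table shows this as two adjacent partial matches, an hphMX6 fragment and a HygR fragment, ending in the Ashbya gossypii TEF terminator. The marker is thus present in an interrupted or divided arrangement whose details are not given. The plasmid is intended for Cas9-mediated, markerless genome editing in yeast, such as integrating localization or overexpression cassettes.
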