Addgene plasmid #179002: pBBK18 pCAS-Tyr-[gRNA: 1=FF18] (SplitHygR, AmpR)
Purpose: Sp.Cas9 and gRNA yeast expression vector with FF18 gRNA pre-cloned. Selection =SplitHygromycin resistance
Depositing lab: Vincent Martin. Depositing organization: Concordia University. Publication: The MyLo CRISPR-Cas9 Toolkit: A Markerless Yeast Localization and Overexpression CRISPR-Cas9 Toolkit. Bean BDM, Whiteway M, Martin VJJ. G3 (Bethesda). 2022 Jun 16. pii: 6609175. doi: 10.1093/g3journal/jkac154. PubMed 35708612.
Backbone
  Vector backbone: 2-micron/pUC
  Vector type: Yeast Expression, CRISPR, Synthetic Biology
Growth in bacteria
  Bacterial resistance: Ampicillin, 100 μg/mL
  Growth temperature: 37°C
  Growth strain: DH5alpha
  Copy number: High Copy
Gene/Insert
  Gene/Insert name: S. pyogenes Cas9
  gRNA/shRNA sequence: ATAGAATTACTATTGAAGAG
  Species: Streptococcus pyogenes
  Cloning method: Restriction Enzyme; 5′ cloning site Unknown (unknown if destroyed); 3′ cloning site Unknown (unknown if destroyed)
Terms and licenses: Academic/Nonprofit Terms; Industry Terms: Not Available to Industry
Depositor comments: Part of the Markerless Yeast Localization and Overexpression (MyLO) CRISPR-Cas9 Toolkit. Vector cloned using BsaI Golden Gate cloning
How to cite: pBBK18 pCAS-Tyr-[gRNA: 1=FF18] (SplitHygR, AmpR) was a gift from Vincent Martin (Addgene plasmid # 179002 ; http://n2t.net/addgene:179002 ; RRID:Addgene_179002)
